Addgene plasmid #178466: pETM33_ANKRA2_ANK
Purpose: Bacterial expression of human domain with His-tag and GST tag
Depositing lab: Ylva Ivarsson. Depositing organization: Uppsala University. Publication: Proteome-scale mapping of binding sites in the unstructured regions of the human proteome. Benz C, Ali M, Krystkowiak I, Simonetti L, Sayadi A, Mihalic F, Kliche J, Andersson E, Jemth P, Davey NE, Ivarsson Y. Mol Syst Biol. 2022 Jan;18(1):e10584. doi: 10.15252/msb.202110584. PubMed 35044719.
Backbone
  Vector backbone: pETM33
  Backbone size w/o insert (bp): 6017
  Vector type: Bacterial Expression
Growth in bacteria
  Bacterial resistance: Kanamycin, 50 μg/mL
  Growth temperature: 37°C
  Growth strain: DH5alpha
  Copy number: Unknown
Gene/Insert
  Gene/Insert name: ANKRA2_ANK
  Species: H. sapiens (human); Synthetic
  Entrez Gene: ANKRA2 (a.k.a. ANKRA)
  Promoter: T7/LacO
  Tag / fusion protein: His-GST (N terminal on insert)
  Cloning method: Restriction Enzyme; 5′ cloning site Nco1 (destroyed during cloning); 3′ cloning site EcoR1 (destroyed during cloning)
  Sequencing primers: 5′ CGGATCTGGAAGTTCTGTTCC; 3′ GAGTGCGGCCGCAAGCTTG
Terms and licenses: Academic/Nonprofit Terms; Industry Terms: Not Available to Industry
Depositor comments: Please visit https://www.biorxiv.org/content/10.1101/2021.04.13.439572v1 for bioRxv preprint. Growth in BL21 DE3 gold 37 C after induction with 1mM IPTG 4 hours 30 C. Insert: GSTTPLLANSLSVHQLAAQGEMLYLATRIEQENVINHTDEEGFTPLMWAAAHGQIAVVEFLLQNGADPQLLGKGRESALSLACSKGYTDIVKMLLDCGVDVNEYDWNGGTPLLYAVHGNHVKCVKMLLESGADPTIETDSGYNSMDLAVALGYRSVQQVIESHLLKLLQNIKE.
How to cite: pETM33_ANKRA2_ANK was a gift from Ylva Ivarsson (Addgene plasmid # 178466 ; http://n2t.net/addgene:178466 ; RRID:Addgene_178466)
