[The description below was written by a language model from this plasmid's Addgene catalogue record and pLannotate feature annotations shown in this document.]
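Description:
pETM33_ANKRA2_ANK is a bacterial expression plasmid built on the pETM33 backbone, a pET-type vector, for producing the ankyrin repeat domain of human ANKRA2 as an N-terminally His- and GST-tagged fusion protein in E. coli. The plasmid replicates from a ColE1/pBR322-family origin accompanied by the bom region and the rop gene, which restrains copy number, and it is selected with kanamycin through an aminoglycoside phosphotransferase (KanR) gene. An f1 origin is also present. Short tetracycline-resistance fragments and an AmpR promoter fragment are annotated, and appear to be non-functional backbone remnants.

The expression cassette is driven by the T7 promoter with an adjacent lac operator, followed by the T7 gene 10 ribosome binding site. The plasmid carries its own lacI gene and promoter, so transcription stays repressed until IPTG is added in a host that supplies T7 RNA polymerase, such as a BL21(DE3) derivative as the depositor notes. The open reading frame begins with a 6xHis tag, continues with Schistosoma japonicum glutathione S-transferase, and then the ANKRA2 fragment, which was inserted as a synthetic sequence between NcoI and EcoRI sites that were destroyed during cloning. Downstream vector-derived His and solubility-tag fragments are annotated before the T7 terminator. The record describes only N-terminal tags, so these are probably not part of the product, though whether a stop codon precedes them is not stated.

The dual tag allows purification on nickel or glutathione resin. The construct was deposited with a study mapping binding sites in the unstructured regions of the human proteome, which suggests the purified domain served as a bait for peptide-binding experiments.
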