Features (pLannotate 1.2.2; 21 found; start..end, strand, type, name):
      1..589     +  rep_origin     ori: high-copy-number ColE1/pMB1/pBR322/pUC origin of replication
    775..914     -  misc_feature   bom: basis of mobility region from pBR322
   1016..1207    -  CDS            rop: Rop protein, which maintains plasmids at low copy number; rop
   1224..1604    +  CDS            YPB1_ECOLX: Protein predicted: Swiss-Prot protein existence level 4. From Escherichia coli.
   1676..1967    -  CDS            TcR (fragment): tetracycline efflux protein; tet; confers resistance to tetracycline
   1982..2003    -  protein_bind   CAP binding site: CAP binding activates transcription in the presence of cAMP. E. coli catabolite activator protein
   2016..3098    -  CDS            lacI: lac repressor; lacI; The lac repressor binds to the lac operator to inhibit transcription in E. coli. This inhibition can be relieved by adding lactose or isopropyl-β-D-thiogalactopyranoside (IPTG).
   3099..3176    -  promoter       lacI promoter: lacI
   3184..3463    -  CDS            TcR (fragment): tetracycline efflux protein; tet; confers resistance to tetracycline
   3485..3503    +  promoter       T7 promoter: promoter for bacteriophage T7 RNA polymerase
   3504..3528    +  protein_bind   lac operator: The lac repressor binds to the lac operator to inhibit transcription in E. coli. This inhibition can be relieved by adding lactose or isopropyl-β-D-thiogalactopyranoside (IPTG). lac repressor encoded by lacI
   3543..3565    +  RBS            RBS: efficient ribosome binding site from bacteriophage T7 gene 10 (Olins and Rangwala, 1989)
   3578..3595    +  CDS            7xHis (fragment): 6xHis affinity tag
   3614..4267    +  CDS            GST26_SCHJA: Experimental evidence at protein level: Swiss-Prot protein existence level 1. GST isoenzymes appear to play a central role in the parasite detoxification system. Other functions are also suspected including a role in increasing the solubility of haematin in the parasite gut. From Schistosoma japonicum (Blood fluke).
   4304..4819    +  CDS            ANKRA2 (fragment): ANRA2_HUMAN - Also known as ANKRA. Experimental evidence at protein level: Swiss-Prot protein existence level 1. May regulate the interaction between the 3M complex and the histone deacetylases HDAC4 and HDAC5 (PubMed:25752541). May also regulate LRP2/megalin (By similarity). From Homo sapiens (Human).
   4863..4880    +  CDS            9xHis (fragment): 9xHis affinity tag
   4890..4939    +  CDS            SET1 (fragment): solubility-enhancement tag derived from T7 phage gene 10B
   4947..4994    +  terminator     T7 terminator: transcription terminator for bacteriophage T7 RNA polymerase
   5031..5459    +  rep_origin     f1 ori (sequence partly withheld): f1 bacteriophage origin of replication; arrow indicates direction of (+) strand synthesis
   5512..5569    +  promoter       AmpR promoter (fragment): bla
   5578..6393    -  CDS            KanR: aminoglycoside phosphotransferase; aph(3')-Ia; confers resistance to kanamycin in bacteria or G418 (Geneticin®) in eukaryotes
>Addgene plasmid #178466 | pETM33_ANKRA2_ANK | addgene full sequence | sequence record 357313 | Addgene NGS Result
TTGAGATCCTTTTTTTCTGCGCGTAATCTGCTGCTTGCAAACAAAAAAACCACCGCTACCAGCGGTGGTT
TGTTTGCCGGATCAAGAGCTACCAACTCTTTTTCCGAAGGTAACTGGCTTCAGCAGAGCGCAGATACCAA
ATACTGTCCTTCTAGTGTAGCCGTAGTTAGGCCACCACTTCAAGAACTCTGTAGCACCGCCTACATACCT
CGCTCTGCTAATCCTGTTACCAGTGGCTGCTGCCAGTGGCGATAAGTCGTGTCTTACCGGGTTGGACTCA
AGACGATAGTTACCGGATAAGGCGCAGCGGTCGGGCTGAACGGGGGGTTCGTGCACACAGCCCAGCTTGG
AGCGAACGACCTACACCGAACTGAGATACCTACAGCGTGAGCTATGAGAAAGCGCCACGCTTCCCGAAGG
GAGAAAGGCGGACAGGTATCCGGTAAGCGGCAGGGTCGGAACAGGAGAGCGCACGAGGGAGCTTCCAGGG
GGAAACGCCTGGTATCTTTATAGTCCTGTCGGGTTTCGCCACCTCTGACTTGAGCGTCGATTTTTGTGAT
GCTCGTCAGGGGGGCGGAGCCTATGGAAAAACGCCAGCAACGCGGCCTTTTTACGGTTCCTGGCCTTTTG
CTGGCCTTTTGCTCACATGTTCTTTCCTGCGTTATCCCCTGATTCTGTGGATAACCGTATTACCGCCTTT
GAGTGAGCTGATACCGCTCGCCGCAGCCGAACGACCGAGCGCAGCGAGTCAGTGAGCGAGGAAGCGGAAG
AGCGCCTGATGCGGTATTTTCTCCTTACGCATCTGTGCGGTATTTCACACCGCAATGGTGCACTCTCAGT
ACAATCTGCTCTGATGCCGCATAGTTAAGCCAGTATACACTCCGCTATCGCTACGTGACTGGGTCATGGC
TGCGCCCCGACACCCGCCAACACCCGCTGACGCGCCCTGACGGGCTTGTCTGCTCCCGGCATCCGCTTAC
AGACAAGCTGTGACCGTCTCCGGGAGCTGCATGTGTCAGAGGTTTTCACCGTCATCACCGAAACGCGCGA
GGCAGCTGCGGTAAAGCTCATCAGCGTGGTCGTGAAGCGATTCACAGATGTCTGCCTGTTCATCCGCGTC
CAGCTCGTTGAGTTTCTCCAGAAGCGTTAATGTCTGGCTTCTGATAAAGCGGGCCATGTTAAGGGCGGTT
TTTTCCTGTTTGGTCACTGATGCCTCCGTGTAAGGGGGATTTCTGTTCATGGGGGTAATGATACCGATGA
AACGAGAGAGGATGCTCACGATACGGGTTACTGATGATGAACATGCCCGGTTACTGGAACGTTGTGAGGG
TAAACAACTGGCGGTATGGATGCGGCGGGACCAGAGAAAAATCACTCAGGGTCAATGCCAGCGCTTCGTT
AATACAGATGTAGGTGTTCCACAGGGTAGCCAGCAGCATCCTGCGATGCAGATCCGGAACATAATGGTGC
AGGGCGCTGACTTCCGCGTTTCCAGACTTTACGAAACACGGAAACCGAAGACCATTCATGTTGTTGCTCA
GGTCGCAGACGTTTTGCAGCAGCAGTCGCTTCACGTTCGCTCGCGTATCGGTGATTCATTCTGCTAACCA
GTAAGGCAACCCCGCCAGCCTAGCCGGGTCCTCAACGACAGGAGCACGATCATGCGCACCCGTGGGGCCG
CCATGCCGGCGATAATGGCCTGCTTCTCGCCGAAACGTTTGGTGGCGGGACCAGTGACGAAGGCTTGAGC
GAGGGCGTGCAAGATTCCGAATACCGCAAGCGACAGGCCGATCATCGTCGCGCTCCAGCGAAAGCGGTCC
TCGCCGAAAATGACCCAGAGCGCTGCCGGCACCTGTCCTACGAGTTGCATGATAAAGAAGACAGTCATAA
GTGCGGCGACGATAGTCATGCCCCGCGCCCACCGGAAGGAGCTGACTGGGTTGAAGGCTCTCAAGGGCAT
CGGTCGAGATCCCGGTGCCTAATGAGTGAGCTAACTTACATTAATTGCGTTGCGCTCACTGCCCGCTTTC
CAGTCGGGAAACCTGTCGTGCCAGCTGCATTAATGAATCGGCCAACGCGCGGGGAGAGGCGGTTTGCGTA
TTGGGCGCCAGGGTGGTTTTTCTTTTCACCAGTGAGACGGGCAACAGCTGATTGCCCTTCACCGCCTGGC
CCTGAGAGAGTTGCAGCAAGCGGTCCACGCTGGTTTGCCCCAGCAGGCGAAAATCCTGTTTGATGGTGGT
TAACGGCGGGATATAACATGAGCTGTCTTCGGTATCGTCGTATCCCACTACCGAGATATCCGCACCAACG
CGCAGCCCGGACTCGGTAATGGCGCGCATTGCGCCCAGCGCCATCTGATCGTTGGCAACCAGCATCGCAG
TGGGAACGATGCCCTCATTCAGCATTTGCATGGTTTGTTGAAAACCGGACATGGCACTCCAGTCGCCTTC
CCGTTCCGCTATCGGCTGAATTTGATTGCGAGTGAGATATTTATGCCAGCCAGCCAGACGCAGACGCGCC
GAGACAGAACTTAATGGGCCCGCTAACAGCGCGATTTGCTGGTGACCCAATGCGACCAGATGCTCCACGC
CCAGTCGCGTACCGTCTTCATGGGAGAAAATAATACTGTTGATGGGTGTCTGGTCAGAGACATCAAGAAA
TAACGCCGGAACATTAGTGCAGGCAGCTTCCACAGCAATGGCATCCTGGTCATCCAGCGGATAGTTAATG
ATCAGCCCACTGACGCGTTGCGCGAGAAGATTGTGCACCGCCGCTTTACAGGCTTCGACGCCGCTTCGTT
CTACCATCGACACCACCACGCTGGCACCCAGTTGATCGGCGCGAGATTTAATCGCCGCGACAATTTGCGA
CGGCGCGTGCAGGGCCAGACTGGAGGTGGCAACGCCAATCAGCAACGACTGTTTGCCCGCCAGTTGTTGT
GCCACGCGGTTGGGAATGTAATTCAGCTCCGCCATCGCCGCTTCCACTTTTTCCCGCGTTTTCGCAGAAA
CGTGGCTGGCCTGGTTCACCACGCGGGAAACGGTCTGATAAGAGACACCGGCATACTCTGCGACATCGTA
TAACGTTACTGGTTTCACATTCACCACCCTGAATTGACTCTCTTCCGGGCGCTATCATGCCATACCGCGA
AAGGTTTTGCGCCATTCGATGGTGTCCGGGATCTCGACGCTCTCCCTTATGCGACTCCTGCATTAGGAAG
CAGCCCAGTAGTAGGTTGAGGCCGTTGAGCACCGCCGCCGCAAGGAATGGTGCATGCAAGGAGATGGCGC
CCAACAGTCCCCCGGCCACGGGGCCTGCCACCATACCCACGCCGAAACAAGCGCTCATGAGCCCGAAGTG
GCGAGCCCGATCTTCCCCATCGGTGATGTCGGCGATATAGGCGCCAGCAACCGCACCTGTGGCGCCGGTG
ATGCCGGCCACGATGCGTCCGGCGTAGAGGATCGAGATCTCGATCCCGCGAAATTAATACGACTCACTAT
AGGGGAATTGTGAGCGGATAACAATTCCCCTCTAGAAATAATTTTGTTTAACTTTAAGAAGGAGATATAC
CATGAAACATCACCATCACCATCACAACACTAGTAGCAATTCCATGTCCCCTATACTAGGTTATTGGAAA
ATTAAGGGCCTTGTGCAACCCACTCGACTTCTTTTGGAATATCTTGAAGAAAAATATGAAGAGCATTTGT
ATGAGCGCGATGAAGGTGATAAATGGCGAAACAAAAAGTTTGAATTGGGTTTGGAGTTTCCCAATCTTCC
TTATTATATTGATGGTGATGTTAAATTAACACAGTCTATGGCCATCATACGTTATATAGCTGACAAGCAC
AACATGTTGGGTGGTTGTCCAAAAGAGCGTGCAGAGATTTCAATGCTTGAAGGAGCGGTTTTGGATATTA
GATACGGTGTTTCGAGAATTGCATATAGTAAAGACTTTGAAACTCTCAAAGTTGATTTTCTTAGCAAGCT
ACCTGAAATGCTGAAAATGTTCGAAGATCGTTTATGTCATAAAACATATTTAAATGGTGATCATGTAACC
CATCCTGACTTCATGTTGTATGACGCTCTTGATGTTGTTTTATACATGGACCCAATGTGCCTGGATGCGT
TCCCAAAATTAGTTTGTTTTAAAAAACGTATTGAAGCTATCCCACAAATTGATAAGTACTTGAAATCCAG
CAAGTATATAGCATGGCCTTTGCAGGGCTGGCAAGCCACGTTTGGTGGTGGCGACCATCCTCCAAAATCG
GATCTGGAAGTTCTGTTCCAGGGGCCCATGGGTAGCACCACCCCGCTGCTGGCGAACAGCCTGAGCGTGC
ACCAGCTGGCGGCGCAAGGCGAGATGCTGTACCTGGCGACCCGTATCGAGCAGGAAAACGTTATTAACCA
CACCGACGAGGAAGGTTTTACCCCGCTGATGTGGGCGGCGGCGCACGGCCAAATTGCGGTGGTTGAGTTT
CTGCTGCAGAACGGTGCGGATCCGCAACTGCTGGGTAAAGGTCGTGAAAGCGCGCTGAGCCTGGCGTGCA
GCAAGGGTTATACCGACATTGTGAAAATGCTGCTGGACTGCGGCGTGGATGTTAACGAATACGATTGGAA
CGGTGGCACCCCGCTGCTGTATGCGGTTCACGGTAACCACGTGAAGTGCGTTAAAATGCTGCTGGAGAGC
GGTGCGGACCCGACCATCGAAACCGATAGCGGCTACAACAGCATGGACCTGGCGGTGGCGCTGGGCTATC
GTAGCGTGCAGCAAGTTATCGAGAGCCACCTGCTGAAGCTGCTGCAGAACATTAAAGAATAAGAATTCGA
GCTCCGTCGACAAGCTTGCGGCCGCACTCGAGCACCACCACCACCACCACTGAGATCCGGCTGCTAACAA
AGCCCGAAAGGAAGCTGAGTTGGCTGCTGCCACCGCTGAGCAATAACTAGCATAACCCCTTGGGGCCTCT
AAACGGGTCTTGAGGGGTTTTTTGCTGAAAGGAGGAACTATATCCGGATTGGCGAATGGG
[124 nt withheld, positions 5031-5154]
C
[91 nt withheld, positions 5156-5246]
A
[49 nt withheld, positions 5248-5296]
CCTTTGACGTTGGAGTCCACGTTCTTTAATAGTGGACTCTTGTTCCAAACTGGAACAACACTCAACCCTA
TCTCGGTCTATTCTTTTGATTTATAAGGGATTTTGCCGATTTCGGCCTATTGGTTAAAAAATGAGCTGAT
TTAACAAAAATTTAACGCGAATTTTAACAAAATATTAACGCTTACAATTTAGGTGGCACTTTTCGGGGAA
ATGTGCGCGGAACCCCTATTTGTTTATTTTTCTAAATACATTCAAATATGTATCCGCTCATGAATTAATT
CTTAGAAAAACTCATCGAGCATCAAATGAAACTGCAATTTATTCATATCAGGATTATCAATACCATATTT
TTGAAAAAGCCGTTTCTGTAATGAAGGAGAAAACTCACCGAGGCAGTTCCATAGGATGGCAAGATCCTGG
TATCGGTCTGCGATTCCGACTCGTCCAACATCAATACAACCTATTAATTTCCCCTCGTCAAAAATAAGGT
TATCAAGTGAGAAATCACCATGAGTGACGACTGAATCCGGTGAGAATGGCAAAAGTTTATGCATTTCTTT
CCAGACTTGTTCAACAGGCCAGCCATTACGCTCGTCATCAAAATCACTCGCATCAACCAAACCGTTATTC
ATTCGTGATTGCGCCTGAGCGAGACGAAATACGCGATCGCTGTTAAAAGGACAATTACAAACAGGAATCG
AATGCAACCGGCGCAGGAACACTGCCAGCGCATCAACAATATTTTCACCTGAATCAGGATATTCTTCTAA
TACCTGGAATGCTGTTTTCCCGGGGATCGCAGTGGTGAGTAACCATGCATCATCAGGAGTACGGATAAAA
TGCTTGATGGTCGGAAGAGGCATAAATTCCGTCAGCCAGTTTAGTCTGACCATCTCATCTGTAACATCAT
TGGCAACGCTACCTTTGCCATGTTTCAGAAACAACTCTGGCGCATCGGGCTTCCCATACAATCGATAGAT
TGTCGCACCTGATTGCCCGACATTATCGCGAGCCCATTTATACCCATATAAATCAGCATCCATGTTGGAA
TTTAATCGCGGCCTAGAGCAAGACGTTTCCCGTTGAATATGGCTCATAACACCCCTTGTATTACTGTTTA
TGTAAGCAGACAGTTTTATTGTTCATGACCAAAATCCCTTAACGTGAGTTTTCGTTCCACTGAGCGTCAG
ACCCCGTAGAAAAGATCAAAGGATCTTC
